>Addgene plasmid #59261 | pLV-Enh eGFP Reporter-muKC2-X37 | depositor partial sequence | sequence record 93547 | pLV-Enh eGFP Reporter-muKC2-X37 sequence 315 bps
GNNATGTATATGATTTTATTTTGACTGATAGTGACCTGTTCGTTGCAACAAATTGATGAGCAATGCTTTT
TTATAATGCCAACTTTGTACAAAAAAGCAGGCTTTCAGCTACTTACAGATATTCACAGGCCCGATGCCTT
CACACAACCTAGAGAAAGAAGGGAAAAGATGTCAGGCTCCTGCCGCGAAGGGAGCCCTACTTTCTGCCCT
CACTGTGTTAAGGGGTGTGTGGGGGTGTGGGGTGTGAACCCTGGGGCGTGGGTGGCGGCGACAGTGTGAT
GGGTTCCTCCTAACGCGGGAACTACCAGAACAACC
