>Addgene plasmid #59261 | pLV-Enh eGFP Reporter-muKC2-X37 | addgene partial sequence | sequence record 100451 | pRRL5primeMCS-F 5'-tgaacggatctcgacggtat-3'
GGGGAAAGAATAGTAGACATAATAGCAACAGACATACAAACTAAAGAATTACAAAAACAAATTACAAAAA
TTCAAAATTTTATCGATCACGAGACTAGCCTCGAGAAGCTTGATATCGAATTCCATCACAAGTTTGTACA
AAAAAGCAGGCTTTCAGCTACTTACAGATATTCACAGGCCCGATGCCTTCACACAACCTAGAGAAAGAAG
GGAAAAGATGTCAGGCTCCTGCCGCGAAGGGAGCCCTACTTTCTGCCCTCACTGTGTTAAGGGGTGTGTG
GGGGTGTGGGGTGTGGT
