[The description below was written by a language model from this plasmid's Addgene catalogue record.]
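Description:
pLV-Enh eGFP Reporter-muKC2-X37 is a lentiviral enhancer-reporter plasmid of about 8.5 kb, built on the Brachyury-eGFP lentiviral backbone. In the parent reporter vector, the original Brachyury promoter was removed and replaced with the mouse Hsp68 minimal promoter, taken from an Hsp68-lacZ Gateway enhancer-assay plasmid. The plasmid is maintained in bacteria as a high-copy construct under ampicillin selection and is propagated in Stbl3, a strain commonly chosen to limit recombination between lentiviral repeat sequences. No feature table accompanies the record, so the specific lentiviral elements, the origin of replication and any mammalian selection marker are not stated.

The payload is a 501 bp mouse genomic fragment named Krt82-ex7-8, spanning exons 7 to 8 of Krt82 within the keratin type II cluster on chromosome 15, which was identified as a candidate enhancer lying in exonic sequence. It was introduced by Gateway cloning, and the depositor notes that the final plasmid is the post-recombination product and therefore carries attB sites rather than the attR sites suggested by the map. The logic of the design is that a minimal promoter such as Hsp68 gives little transcription on its own, so eGFP expression depends on the activating capacity of the linked test fragment. Delivered as lentivirus, the reporter is intended for testing this element's enhancer activity across different cell types, with GFP fluorescence as the readout.
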