Addgene plasmid #59261: pLV-Enh eGFP Reporter-muKC2-X37
Purpose: Lentiviral GFP reporter for testing enhancer activity in different cell types. Insert is an enhancer identified in the exonic region of the keratin type II cluster.
Depositing lab: Benjamin Yu. Depositing organization: University of California, San Diego (UCSD).
Backbone
  Vector backbone: Brachyury-eGFP
  Backbone size w/o insert (bp): 7967
  Total vector size (bp): 8468
  Modifications to backbone: Original vector is Brachyury-eGFP (Kita-Matsuo et al. 2009) with the Brachyury promoter cloned out and replaced with the minimal Hsp68 promoter from the Hsp68-lacZ-Gateway plasmid (Pennacchio et al. 2006)
  Vector type: Lentiviral
Growth in bacteria
  Bacterial resistance: Ampicillin, 100 μg/mL
  Growth temperature: 37°C
  Growth strain: Stbl3
  Copy number: High Copy
Gene/Insert
  Gene/Insert name: Krt82-ex7-8 (alt name: mm9 chr15:101372859-101373359)
  Species: M. musculus (mouse)
  Insert size (bp): 501
  Promoter: Mu Hsp68 minimal promoter
  Cloning method: Gateway Cloning
  Sequencing primers: 5′ CAGCTACTTACAGATATTCACAGGC; 3′ CTGTGCCCACTCCCCA
Terms and licenses: Academic/Nonprofit Terms; Industry Terms: Not Available to Industry
Depositor comments: Please note that the final plasmid sequence is post-Gateway recombination. The plasmid contains attB sites (not attR sites as the map implies).
How to cite: pLV-Enh eGFP Reporter-muKC2-X37 was a gift from Benjamin Yu (Addgene plasmid # 59261 ; http://n2t.net/addgene:59261 ; RRID:Addgene_59261)
